>Addgene plasmid #63946 | pST50Trc1-STRHISNDHFR | depositor full sequence | sequence record 177352 | Full Sequence
GGCACCATGCATCGATCCCGCGAAATTAATACGACTCACTATAGGGAGACCACAACGGTTTCCCTCCGGC
TCCGGAGAGCTCCAATTGGAATTCGCTAGCTCTAGAAATAATTTTGTTTAACTTTAAGAAGGAGATATAC
ATATGGCAAGCTGGAGCCACCCGCAGTTCGAGAAAGGATCTAGCCATCATCATCATCATCACAGCAGCGG
ATCTGGTGGTGGTGGTGGTGAAAACCTGTACTTCCAGGGATCCATCAGTCTGATTGCGGCGCTAGCGGTA
GATCGCGTTATCGGCATGGAAAACGCCATGCCATGGAACCTGCCTGCCGATCTCGCCTGGTTTAAACGCA
ACACCTTAAATAAACCCGTGATTATGGGGCGCCATACCTGGGAATCAATCGGTAGGCCTTTGCCCGGCCG
CAAAAATATTATCCTCAGCAGTCAACCCGGGACCGATGATCGGGTTACCTGGGTTAAATCGGTCGACGAA
GCCATCGCGGCGTGTGGTGACGTACCAGAAATCATGGTGATTGGCGGCGGACGCGTTTATGAACAGTTCT
TGCCAAAAGCGCAAAAACTGTATCTGACGCATATCGATGCAGAAGTGGAAGGCGACACCCATTTTCCGGA
TTACGAGCCGGATGACTGGGAATCGGTATTCAGCGAATTCCACGATGCTGATGCGCAGAACTCGCATAGC
TATTGTTTCGAAATCCTCGAGCGTCGTGCCGGCTAATGTACAAGATCCAGATCTAAGCTTGGTACCACGC
GTGCGCGCTGATCCGGCTGCTAACAAAGCCCGAAAGGAAGCTGAGTTGGCTGCTGCCACCGCTGAGCAAT
AACTAGCATAACCCCTTGGGGCCTCTAAACGGGTCTTGAGGGGTTTTTTGCTGAAAGGAGGAACTATATC
GGGATTAGCCCGCCTAATGAGCGGGCTTTTTTTTAATTCCCCTATTTGTTTATTTTTCTAAATACATTCA
AATATGTATCCGCTCATGAGACAATAACCCTGATAAATGCTTCAATAATATTGAAAAAGGAAGAGTATGA
GTATTCAACATTTCCGTGTCGCCCTTATTCCCTTTTTTGCGGCATTTTGCCTTCCTGTTTTTGCTCACCC
AGAAACGCTCGTGAAAGTAAAAGACGCAGAGGACCAATTGGGGGCACGAGTGGGATACATAGAACTGGAC
TTGAATAGCGGTAAAATCCTTGAGAGTTTTCGCCCTGAAGAGCGTTTTCCAATGATGAGCACTTTCAAAG
TTCTGCTATGTGGAGCAGTATTATCCCGTGTAGATGCGGGGCAAGAGCAACTCGGACGACGAATACACTA
TTCGCAGAATGACTTGGTTGAATACTCCCCAGTGACAGAAAAGCACCTTACGGACGGAATGACGGTAAGA
GAATTATGTAGTGCCGCCATAACGATGAGTGATAACACTGCGGCGAACTTACTTCTGACAACCATCGGTG
GACCGAAGGAATTAACCGCTTTTTTGCACAATATGGGAGACCATGTAACTCGCCTTGACCGTTGGGAACC
AGAACTGAATGAAGCCATACCAAACGACGAGCGAGACACCACAATGCCTGCGGCAATGGCAACAACATTA
CGCAAACTATTAACTGGCGAACTACTTACTCTGGCTTCACGGCAACAATTAATAGACTGGCTTGAAGCGG
ATAAAGTTGCAGGACCACTACTGCGTTCGGCACTTCCTGCTGGCTGGTTTATTGCTGATAAATCTGGGGC
AGGAGAGCGTGGTTCACGGGGTATCATTGCCGCACTTGGACCAGATGGTAAGCCTTCCCGTATCGTAGTT
ATCTACACGACGGGTAGTCAGGCAACTATGGACGAACGAAATAGACAGATTGCTGAAATAGGGGCTTCAC
TGATTAAGCATTGGTAAACCGATACAATTAAAGGCTCCTTTTGGAGCCTTTTTTTTTGGACGGACCGGTA
GAAAAGATCAAAGGATCTTCTTGAGATCCTTTTTTTCTGCGCGTAATCTGCTGCTTGCAAACAAAAAAAC
CACCGCTACCAGCGGTGGTTTGTTTGCCGGATCAAGAGCTACCAACTCTTTTTCCGAAGGTAACTGGCTT
CAGCAGAGCGCAGATACCAAATACTGTCCTTCTAGTGTAGCCGTAGTTAGGCCACCACTTCAAGAACTCT
GTAGCACCGCCTACATACCTCGCTCTGCTAATCCTGTTACCAGTGGCTGCTGCCAGTGGCGATAAGTCGT
GTCTTACCGGGTTGGACTCAAGACGATAGTTACCGGATAAGGCGCAGCGGTCGGGCTGAACGGGGGGTTC
GTGCACACAGCCCAGCTTGGAGCGAACGACCTACACCGAACTGAGATACCTACAGCGTGAGCTATGAGAA
AGCGCCACGCTTCCCGAAGGGAGAAAGGCGGACAGGTATCCGGTAAGCGGCAGGGTCGGAACAGGAGAGC
GCACGAGGGAGCTTCCAGGGGGAAACGCCTGGTATCTTTATAGTCCTGTCGGGTTTCGCCACCTCTGACT
TGAGCGTCGATTTTTGTGATGCTCGTCAGGGGGGCGGAGCCTATGGAAAAACGCCAGCAACGCGGCCTTT
TTACGGTTCCTGGCCTTTTGCTGGCCTTTTGCTCACATGTTCTTTCCTGCGTTATCCCCTGATTCTGTGG
ATAACCGTATTACCGCCTTTGAGTGAGCTGATACCGCTCGCCGCAGCCGAACGACCGAGCGCAGCGAGTC
AGTGAGCGAGGAAGCGGAAGAGCGCCTGATGCGGTATTTTCTCCTTACGCATCTGTGCGGTATTTCACAC
CGCAATGGTGCACTCTCAGTACAATCTGCTCTGATGCCGCATAGTTAAGCCAGTATACACTCCGCTATCG
CTACGTGACTGGGTCATGGCTGCGCCCCGACACCCGCCAACACCCGCTGACGCGCCCTGACGGGCTTGTC
TGCTCCCGGCATCCGCTTACAGACAAGCTGTGACCGTCTCCGGGAGCTGCATGTGTCAGAGGTTTTCACC
GTCATCACCGAAACGCGCGAGGCAGCTGCGGTAAAGCTCATCAGCGTGGTCGTGAAGCGATTCACAGATG
TCTGCCTGTTCATCCGCGTCCAGCTCGTTGAGTTTCTCCAGAAGCGTTAATGTCTGGCTTCTGATAAAGC
GGGCCATGTTAAGGGCGGTTTTTTCCTGTTTGGTCACTGATGCCTCCGTGTAAGGGGGATTTCTGTTCAT
GGGGTAATGATACCGATGAAACGAGAGAGGATGCTCACGATACGGGTTACTGATGATGAACATGCCCGGT
TACTGGAACGTTGTGAGGGTAAACAACTGGCGGTATGGATGCGGCGGGACCAGAGAAAAATCACTCAGGG
TCAATGCCAGCGCTTCGTTAATACAGATGTAGGTGTT
Features (pLannotate 1.2.2; 16 found; start..end, strand, type, name):
     27..45      +  promoter       T7 promoter: promoter for bacteriophage T7 RNA polymerase
    113..135     +  RBS            RBS: efficient ribosome binding site from bacteriophage T7 gene 10 (Olins and Rangwala, 1989)
    152..171     +  CDS            Strep-Tag II (fragment): peptide that binds Strep-Tactin®, an engineered form of streptavidin
    185..201     +  CDS            capTEV™ (fragment): composite tag for in vivo biotinylation, TEV protease cleavage, and 6xHis tagging
    214..230     -  CDS            9xHis (fragment): 9xHis affinity tag
    230..248     +  CDS            TEV site (fragment): tobacco etch virus (TEV) protease recognition and cleavage site
    254..727     +  CDS            folA: DYR_ECOLI - Also known as tmrA. Experimental evidence at protein level: Swiss-Prot protein existence level 1. Key enzyme in folate metabolism. Catalyzes an essential reaction for de novo glycine and purine synthesis, and for DNA precursor synthesis. From Escherichia coli (strain K12).
    786..835     +  CDS            SET1 (fragment): solubility-enhancement tag derived from T7 phage gene 10B
    843..890     +  terminator     T7 terminator: transcription terminator for bacteriophage T7 RNA polymerase
    955..1046    +  promoter       AmpR promoter: bla
   1047..1904    +  CDS            bla: BLAT_ECOLX - Experimental evidence at protein level: Swiss-Prot protein existence level 1. TEM-type are the most prevalent beta-lactamases in enterobacteria; they hydrolyze the beta-lactam bond in susceptible beta-lactam antibiotics, thus conferring resistance to penicillins and cephalosporins. TEM-3 and TEM-4 are capable of hydrolyzing cefotaxime and ceftazidime. TEM-5 is capable of hydrolyzing ceftazidime. TEM-6 is capable of hydrolyzing ceftazidime and aztreonam. TEM-8/CAZ-2, TEM- 16/CAZ-7 and TEM-24/CAZ-6 are markedly active against ceftazidime. IRT- 4 shows resistance to beta-lactamase in
   1911..1950    +  terminator     fd terminator: central terminator from bacteriophage fd (Otsuka and Kunisawa, 1982)
   1981..2569    +  rep_origin     ori: high-copy-number ColE1/pMB1/pBR322/pUC origin of replication
   2755..2894    -  misc_feature   bom: basis of mobility region from pBR322
   2996..3187    -  CDS            rop: Rop protein, which maintains plasmids at low copy number; rop
   3227..3337    +  CDS            mbeC (fragment): MBEC_ECOLX - Experimental evidence at protein level: Swiss-Prot protein existence level 1. Required for efficient mobilization of ColE1 plasmid and is thus essential to promote the specific transfer of the plasmid during conjugation. Probably functions by inducing DNA bending, helping the MbeA relaxase to melt the DNA around the nic site and cleave the phosphodiester bond. Binds specifically double-stranded DNA (dsDNA) containing the ColE1 oriT but does not recognize the inverted repeat (IR). From Escherichia coli.
