[The description below was written by a language model from this plasmid's Addgene catalogue record and pLannotate feature annotations shown in this document.]
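Description:
pST50Trc1-STRHISNDHFR is a small (about 3.4 kb) bacterial expression plasmid built on the pST50Trc backbone. It serves as the position 1 transfer vector for the pST44 polycistronic suite, a system for co-expressing the subunits of protein complexes in Escherichia coli. It is catalogued as an empty backbone, but it carries the E. coli dihydrofolate reductase gene (folA/DHFR) as a positive-control placeholder. The plasmid replicates from a ColE1/pMB1-type origin. The pBR322-derived bom region and the rop gene are also annotated, and rop normally moderates copy number, although the record lists copy number as unknown. Selection is by ampicillin through the bla beta-lactamase gene and its own promoter, with an fd terminator annotated just downstream.

The expression cassette consists of a T7 promoter, the efficient ribosome binding site from T7 gene 10, an N-terminal double affinity tag, the DHFR coding sequence and a T7 terminator. The tag combines Strep-tag II and 6xHis and is followed by a TEV protease site, so it can be removed after purification. The feature table's fragmentary capTEV and 9xHis calls in this region most likely reflect partial matches to this His/TEV segment rather than separate tags. The short SET1 fragment before the terminator is probably residual T7 gene 10 sequence.

According to the depositor's comments, a gene of interest replaces DHFR as a BamHI–NgoMIV fragment and so acquires the translational signals and the cleavable tag. The resulting cassette is then cut out with XbaI and BamHI. The record describes this as the route into the first position of the pST44 polycistronic vector, where it would sit alongside cassettes for the other subunits.
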