Addgene plasmid #63946: pST50Trc1-STRHISNDHFR
Purpose: (Empty Backbone) Position 1 transfer plasmid for pST44 polycistronic plasmid suite; N-term cleavable double tag; contains DHFR gene in BamHI-NgoMIV cassette as positive control
Depositing lab: Song Tan. Depositing organization: Pennsylvania State University. Publication: The pST44 polycistronic expression system for producing protein complexes in Escherichia coli. Tan S, Kern RC, Selleck W. Protein Expr Purif. 2005 Apr;40(2):385-95. 10.1016/j.pep.2004.12.002 PubMed 15766881.
Backbone
  Vector backbone: pST50Trc
  Vector type: Bacterial Expression
  Tag / fusion protein: 6xHis & Strep II (STR); TEV cleavable (N terminal on backbone)
Growth in bacteria
  Bacterial resistance: Ampicillin, 100 μg/mL
  Growth temperature: 37°C
  Growth strain: DH5alpha
  Copy number: Unknown
Gene/Insert
  Gene/Insert name: None
  Tag / fusion protein: 6xHis & Strep II (STR); TEV cleavable (N terminal on backbone)
Terms and licenses: Academic/Nonprofit Terms; Industry Terms: Not Available to Industry
Depositor comments: Replace DHFR with GOI using BamHI/NgoMIV; Clone out cassette using XbaI/BamHI
How to cite: pST50Trc1-STRHISNDHFR was a gift from Song Tan (Addgene plasmid # 63946 ; http://n2t.net/addgene:63946 ; RRID:Addgene_63946)
