>Addgene plasmid #63946 | pST50Trc1-STRHISNDHFR | addgene partial sequence | sequence record 127565 | T7 5'-TAATACGACTCACTATAGGG-3'
ATTGGAATTCGCTAGCTCTAGAAATAATTTTGTTTAACTTTAAGAAGGAGATATACATATGGCAAGCTGG
AGCCACCCGCAGTTCGAGAAAGGATCTAGCCATCATCATCATCATCACAGCAGCGGATCTGGTGGTGGTG
GTGGTGAAAACCTGTACTTCCAGGGATCCATCAGTCTGATTGCGGCGCTAGCGGTAGATCGCGTTATCGG
CATGGAAAACGCCATGCCATGGAACCTGCCTGCCGATCTCGCCTGGTTTAAACGCAACACCTTAAATAAA
CCCGTGATTATGGGGCGCCATACCTGGGAATCAATCGGTAGGCCTTTGCCCGGCCGCAAAAATATTATCC
TCAGCAGTCAACCCGGGACCGATGATCGGGTTACCTGGGTTAAATCGGTCGACGAAGCCATCGCGGCGTG
TGGTGACGTACCAGAAATCATGGTGATTGGCGGCGGACGCGTTTATGAACAGTTCTTGCCAAAAGCGCAA
AAACTGTATCTGACGCATATCGATGCAGAAGTGGAAGGCGACACCCATTTTCCGGATTACGAGCCGGATG
ACTGGGAATCGGTATTCAGCGAATTCCACGATGCTGATGCGCAGAACTCGCATAGCTATTGTTTCGAAAT
CCTCGAGCGTCGTGCCGGCTAATGTACAAGATCCAGATCTAAGCTTGGTACCACGCGTGCGCGCTGATCC
GGCTGCTAACAAAGCCCGAAAGGAAGCTGAGTTGGCTGCTGCCACCGCTGAGCAATAACTAGCATAACCC
CTTGGGGCCTCTAAACGGGTCTTGAGGGGTT
